>Addgene plasmid #37119 | pAAV-Ef1a-DO-mCherry-WPRE-pA | depositor full sequence | sequence record 46650 | pAAV-Ef1a-DO-mCherry-WPRE-pA sequence 6324 bps
CCTGCAGGCAGCTGCGCGCTCGCTCGCTCACTGAGGCCGCCCGGGCAAAGCCCGGGCGTCGGGCGACCTT
TGGTCGCCCGGCCTCAGTGAGCGAGCGAGCGCGCAGAGAGGGAGTGGCCAACTCCATCACTAGGGGTTCC
TGCGGCCGCACGCGTAAGCTTTGCAAAGATGGATAAAGTTTTAAACAGAGAGGAATCTTTGCAGCTAATG
GACCTTCTAGGTCTTGAAAGGAGTGGGAATTGGCTCCGGTGCCCGTCAGTGGGCAGAGCGCACATCGCCC
ACAGTCCCCGAGAAGTTGGGGGGAGGGGTCGGCAATTGAACCGGTGCCTAGAGAAGGTGGCGCGGGGTAA
ACTGGGAAAGTGATGTCGTGTACTGGCTCCGCCTTTTTCCCGAGGGTGGGGGAGAACCGTATATAAGTGC
AGTAGTCGCCGTGAACGTTCTTTTTCGCAACGGGTTTGCCGCCAGAACACAGGTAAGTGCCGTGTGTGGT
TCCCGCGGGCCTGGCCTCTTTACGGGTTATGGCCCTTGCGTGCCTTGAATTACTTCCACTGGCTGCAGTA
CGTGATTCTTGATCCCGAGCTTCGGGTTGGAAGTGGGTGGGAGAGTTCGAGGCCTTGCGCTTAAGGAGCC
CCTTCGCCTCGTGCTTGAGTTGAGGCCTGGCCTGGGCGCTGGGGCCGCCGCGTGCGAATCTGGTGGCACC
TTCGCGCCTGTCTCGCTGCTTTCGATAAGTCTCTAGCCATTTAAAATTTTTGATGACCTGCTGCGACGCT
TTTTTTCTGGCAAGATAGTCTTGTAAATGCGGGCCAAGATCTGCACACTGGTATTTCGGTTTTTGGGGCC
GCGGGCGGCGACGGGGCCCGTGCGTCCCAGCGCACATGTTCGGCGAGGCGGGGCCTGCGAGCGCGGCCAC
CGAGAATCGGACGGGGGTAGTCTCAAGCTGGCCGGCCTGCTCTGGTGCCTGGCCTCGCGCCGCCGTGTAT
CGCCCCGCCCTGGGCGGCAAGGCTGGCCCGGTCGGCACCAGTTGCGTGAGCGGAAAGATGGCCGCTTCCC
GGCCCTGCTGCAGGGAGCTCAAAATGGAGGACGCGGCGCTCGGGAGAGCGGGCGGGTGAGTCACCCACAC
AAAGGAAAAGGGCCTTTCCGTCCTCAGCCGTCGCTTCATGTGACTCCACGGAGTACCGGGCGCCGTCCAG
GCACCTCGATTAGTTCTCGAGCTTTTGGAGTACGTCGTCTTTAGGTTGGGGGGAGGGGTTTTATGCGATG
GAGTTTCCCCACACTGAGTGGGTGGAGACTGAAGTTAGGCCAGCTTGGCACTTGATGTAATTCTCCTTGG
AATTTGCCCTTTTTGAGTTTGGATCTTGGTTCATTCTCAAGCCTCAGACAGTGGTTCAAAGTTTTTTTCT
TCCATTTCAGGTGTCGTGAGGTACCGGATCCTCTAGAGTCGACTCCGGAATAACTTCGTATAGGATACTT
TATACGAAGTTATGCAGAATGGTAGCTGGATTGTAGCTGCTATTAGCAATATGAAACCTCTTAATAACTT
CGTATAGCATACATTATACGAAGTTATGGCGCGCCTCGCCACCATGGTGAGCAAGGGCGAGGAGGATAAC
ATGGCCATCATCAAGGAGTTCATGCGCTTCAAGGTGCACATGGAGGGCTCCGTGAACGGCCACGAGTTCG
AGATCGAGGGCGAGGGCGAGGGCCGCCCCTACGAGGGCACCCAGACCGCCAAGCTGAAGGTGACCAAGGG
TGGCCCCCTGCCCTTCGCCTGGGACATCCTGTCCCCTCAGTTCATGTACGGCTCCAAGGCCTACGTGAAG
CACCCCGCCGACATCCCCGACTACTTGAAGCTGTCCTTCCCCGAGGGCTTCAAGTGGGAGCGCGTGATGA
ACTTCGAGGACGGCGGCGTGGTGACCGTGACCCAGGACTCCTCCCTGCAGGACGGCGAGTTCATCTACAA
GGTGAAGCTGCGCGGCACCAACTTCCCCTCCGACGGCCCCGTAATGCAGAAGAAGACCATGGGCTGGGAG
GCCTCCTCCGAGCGGATGTACCCCGAGGACGGCGCCCTGAAGGGCGAGATCAAGCAGAGGCTGAAGCTGA
AGGACGGCGGCCACTACGACGCTGAGGTCAAGACCACCTACAAGGCCAAGAAGCCCGTGCAGCTGCCCGG
CGCCTACAACGTCAACATCAAGTTGGACATCACCTCCCACAACGAGGACTACACCATCGTGGAACAGTAC
GAACGCGCCGAGGGCCGCCACTCCACCGGCGGCATGGACGAGCTGTACAAGTAAGCGGCCGCGCTAGCAT
AACTTCGTATAAAGTATCCTATACGAAGTTATTTGCCTTAACCCAGAAATTATCACTGTTATTCTTTAGA
ATGGTGCAAAGAATAACTTCGTATAATGTATGCTATACGAAGTTATGAATTCGATATCAAGCTTATCGAT
AATCAACCTCTGGATTACAAAATTTGTGAAAGATTGACTGGTATTCTTAACTATGTTGCTCCTTTTACGC
TATGTGGATACGCTGCTTTAATGCCTTTGTATCATGCTATTGCTTCCCGTATGGCTTTCATTTTCTCCTC
CTTGTATAAATCCTGGTTGCTGTCTCTTTATGAGGAGTTGTGGCCCGTTGTCAGGCAACGTGGCGTGGTG
TGCACTGTGTTTGCTGACGCAACCCCCACTGGTTGGGGCATTGCCACCACCTGTCAGCTCCTTTCCGGGA
CTTTCGCTTTCCCCCTCCCTATTGCCACGGCGGAACTCATCGCCGCCTGCCTTGCCCGCTGCTGGACAGG
GGCTCGGCTGTTGGGCACTGACAATTCCGTGGTGTTGTCGGGGAAATCATCGTCCTTTCCTTGGCTGCTC
GCCTATGTTGCCACCTGGATTCTGCGCGGGACGTCCTTCTGCTACGTCCCTTCGGCCCTCAATCCAGCGG
ACCTTCCTTCCCGCGGCCTGCTGCCGGCTCTGCGGCCTCTTCCGCGTCTTCGCCTTCGCCCTCAGACGAG
TCGGATCTCCCTTTGGGCCGCCTCCCCGCATCGATACCGAGCGCTGCTCGAGAGATCTACGGGTGGCATC
CCTGTGACCCCTCCCCAGTGCCTCTCCTGGCCCTGGAAGTTGCCACTCCAGTGCCCACCAGCCTTGTCCT
AATAAAATTAAGTTGCATCATTTTGTCTGACTAGGTGTCCTTCTATAATATTATGGGGTGGAGGGGGGTG
GTATGGAGCAAGGGGCAAGTTGGGAAGACAACCTGTAGGGCCTGCGGGGTCTATTGGGAACCAAGCTGGA
GTGCAGTGGCACAATCTTGGCTCACTGCAATCTCCGCCTCCTGGGTTCAAGCGATTCTCCTGCCTCAGCC
TCCCGAGTTGTTGGGATTCCAGGCATGCATGACCAGGCTCAGCTAATTTTTGTTTTTTTGGTAGAGACGG
GGTTTCACCATATTGGCCAGGCTGGTCTCCAACTCCTAATCTCAGGTGATCTACCCACCTTGGCCTCCCA
AATTGCTGGGATTACAGGCGTGAACCACTGCTCCCTTCCCTGTCCTTCTGATTTTGTAGGTAACCACGTG
CGGACCGAGCGGCCGCAGGAACCCCTAGTGATGGAGTTGGCCACTCCCTCTCTGCGCGCTCGCTCGCTCA
CTGAGGCCGGGCGACCAAAGGTCGCCCGACGCCCGGGCTTTGCCCGGGCGGCCTCAGTGAGCGAGCGAGC
GCGCAGCTGCCTGCAGGGGCGCCTGATGCGGTATTTTCTCCTTACGCATCTGTGCGGTATTTCACACCGC
ATA
[142 nt withheld, positions 3784-3925]
C
[141 nt withheld, positions 3927-4067]
CCTTTGACGTTGGAGTCCACGTTCTTT
[37 nt withheld, positions 4095-4131]
ACCCTATCTCGGGCTATTCTTTTGATTTATAAGGGATTTTGCCGATTTCGGCCTATTGGTTAAAAAATGA
GCTGATTTAACAAAAATTTAACGCGAATTTTAACAAAATATTAACGTTTACAATTTTATGGTGCACTCTC
AGTACAATCTGCTCTGATGCCGCATAGTTAAGCCAGCCCCGACACCCGCCAACACCCGCTGACGCGCCCT
GACGGGCTTGTCTGCTCCCGGCATCCGCTTACAGACAAGCTGTGACCGTCTCCGGGAGCTGCATGTGTCA
GAGGTTTTCACCGTCATCACCGAAACGCGCGAGACGAAAGGGCCTCGTGATACGCCTATTTTTATAGGTT
AATGTCATGATAATAATGGTTTCTTAGACGTCAGGTGGCACTTTTCGGGGAAATGTGCGCGGAACCCCTA
TTTGTTTATTTTTCTAAATACATTCAAATATGTATCCGCTCATGAGACAATAACCCTGATAAATGCTTCA
ATAATATTGAAAAAGGAAGAGTATGAGTATTCAACATTTCCGTGTCGCCCTTATTCCCTTTTTTGCGGCA
TTTTGCCTTCCTGTTTTTGCTCACCCAGAAACGCTGGTGAAAGTAAAAGATGCTGAAGATCAGTTGGGTG
CACGAGTGGGTTACATCGAACTGGATCTCAACAGCGGTAAGATCCTTGAGAGTTTTCGCCCCGAAGAACG
TTTTCCAATGATGAGCACTTTTAAAGTTCTGCTATGTGGCGCGGTATTATCCCGTATTGACGCCGGGCAA
GAGCAACTCGGTCGCCGCATACACTATTCTCAGAATGACTTGGTTGAGTACTCACCAGTCACAGAAAAGC
ATCTTACGGATGGCATGACAGTAAGAGAATTATGCAGTGCTGCCATAACCATGAGTGATAACACTGCGGC
CAACTTACTTCTGACAACGATCGGAGGACCGAAGGAGCTAACCGCTTTTTTGCACAACATGGGGGATCAT
GTAACTCGCCTTGATCGTTGGGAACCGGAGCTGAATGAAGCCATACCAAACGACGAGCGTGACACCACGA
TGCCTGTAGCAATGGCAACAACGTTGCGCAAACTATTAACTGGCGAACTACTTACTCTAGCTTCCCGGCA
ACAATTAATAGACTGGATGGAGGCGGATAAAGTTGCAGGACCACTTCTGCGCTCGGCCCTTCCGGCTGGC
TGGTTTATTGCTGATAAATCTGGAGCCGGTGAGCGTGGGTCTCGCGGTATCATTGCAGCACTGGGGCCAG
ATGGTAAGCCCTCCCGTATCGTAGTTATCTACACGACGGGGAGTCAGGCAACTATGGATGAACGAAATAG
ACAGATCGCTGAGATAGGTGCCTCACTGATTAAGCATTGGTAACTGTCAGACCAAGTTTACTCATATATA
CTTTAGATTGATTTAAAACTTCATTTTTAATTTAAAAGGATCTAGGTGAAGATCCTTTTTGATAATCTCA
TGACCAAAATCCCTTAACGTGAGTTTTCGTTCCACTGAGCGTCAGACCCCGTAGAAAAGATCAAAGGATC
TTCTTGAGATCCTTTTTTTCTGCGCGTAATCTGCTGCTTGCAAACAAAAAAACCACCGCTACCAGCGGTG
GTTTGTTTGCCGGATCAAGAGCTACCAACTCTTTTTCCGAAGGTAACTGGCTTCAGCAGAGCGCAGATAC
CAAATACTGTCCTTCTAGTGTAGCCGTAGTTAGGCCACCACTTCAAGAACTCTGTAGCACCGCCTACATA
CCTCGCTCTGCTAATCCTGTTACCAGTGGCTGCTGCCAGTGGCGATAAGTCGTGTCTTACCGGGTTGGAC
TCAAGACGATAGTTACCGGATAAGGCGCAGCGGTCGGGCTGAACGGGGGGTTCGTGCACACAGCCCAGCT
TGGAGCGAACGACCTACACCGAACTGAGATACCTACAGCGTGAGCTATGAGAAAGCGCCACGCTTCCCGA
AGGGAGAAAGGCGGACAGGTATCCGGTAAGCGGCAGGGTCGGAACAGGAGAGCGCACGAGGGAGCTTCCA
GGGGGAAACGCCTGGTATCTTTATAGTCCTGTCGGGTTTCGCCACCTCTGACTTGAGCGTCGATTTTTGT
GATGCTCGTCAGGGGGGCGGAGCCTATGGAAAAACGCCAGCAACGCGGCCTTTTTACGGTTCCTGGCCTT
TTGCTGGCCTTTTGCTCACATGT
Features (pLannotate 1.2.2; 24 found; start..end, strand, type, name):
      1..141     -  repeat_region  AAV2 ITR: inverted terminal repeat of adeno-associated virus serotype 2 inverted
    169..235     +  CDS            small t antigen (fragment): SV40 (simian virus 40) small t antigen
    261..472     +  promoter       EF-1α core promoter: core promoter for human elongation factor EF-1α
    473..581     +  intron         EF-1α intron A (fragment): intron upstream of the start codon of human EF-1α
   1207..1410    +  intron         EF-1α intron A: truncated intron upstream of the start codon of human EF-1α
   1426..1443    +  misc_feature   MCS (fragment): pUC18/19 multiple cloning site
   1450..1483    +  protein_bind   lox2272: Cre-mediated recombination occurs in the 8-bp core sequence (GGATACTT). lox2272 sites are compatible with each other, but incompatible with loxP or loxN sites (Lee and Saito, 1988). Cre recombinase
   1484..1533    -  intron         β-globin intron (fragment): internally truncated intron from human β-globin
   1534..1567    +  protein_bind   loxP: Cre-mediated recombination occurs in the 8-bp core sequence (GCATACAT). Cre recombinase
   1584..2291    +  CDS            mCherry: mCherry is a basic (constitutively fluorescent) red fluorescent protein published in 2004, derived from Discosoma sp.. It is reported to be a very rapidly-maturing monomer with low acid sensitivity.
   2309..2342    -  protein_bind   lox2272: Cre-mediated recombination occurs in the 8-bp core sequence (GGATACTT). lox2272 sites are compatible with each other, but incompatible with loxP or loxN sites (Lee and Saito, 1988). Cre recombinase
   2343..2392    -  intron         β-globin intron (fragment): internally truncated intron from human β-globin
   2393..2426    -  protein_bind   loxP: Cre-mediated recombination occurs in the 8-bp core sequence (GCATACAT). Cre recombinase
   2427..2451    +  misc_feature   MCS (fragment): pBluescript multiple cloning site
   2451..3039    +  misc_feature   WPRE: woodchuck hepatitis virus posttranscriptional regulatory element
   3071..3547    +  polyA_signal   hGH poly(A) signal: human growth hormone polyadenylation signal
   3587..3727    +  repeat_region  AAV2 ITR: inverted terminal repeat of adeno-associated virus serotype 2 inverted
   3732..3783    -  misc_feature   bom (fragment): basis of mobility region from pBR322
   3802..4182    +  rep_origin     M13 ori (sequence partly withheld): M13 bacteriophage origin of replication; arrow indicates direction of (+) strand synthesis
   4258..4307    -  misc_feature   bom (fragment): basis of mobility region from pBR322
   4409..4444    -  CDS            rop (fragment): Rop protein, which maintains plasmids at low copy number; rop
   4539..4643    +  promoter       AmpR promoter: bla
   4644..5504    +  CDS            AmpR: β-lactamase; bla; confers resistance to ampicillin, carbenicillin, and related antibiotics
   5675..6263    +  rep_origin     ori: high-copy-number ColE1/pMB1/pBR322/pUC origin of replication
