[The description below was written by a language model from this plasmid's Addgene catalogue record and pLannotate feature annotations shown in this document.]
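Description:
pAAV-Ef1a-DO-mCherry-WPRE-pA is a 6.3 kb adeno-associated virus transfer plasmid that provides "Cre-Off" expression of the red fluorescent protein mCherry. It was built from a Cre-dependent (DIO) channelrhodopsin-mCherry AAV backbone by placing the 711 bp mCherry coding sequence between retained AscI and NheI sites. The expression cassette lies between two AAV2 inverted terminal repeats, which allow the intervening DNA to be replicated and packaged into recombinant AAV particles when rep, cap and helper functions are supplied in trans. The bacterial portion carries a high-copy ColE1/pUC-type origin, an ampicillin resistance gene with its own promoter, and an M13 phage origin. The recommended recombination-deficient host strain reflects the tendency of ITRs to rearrange.

Transcription is driven by the human EF-1α promoter with its first intron. Downstream of the coding sequence are a WPRE, which enhances transcript stability and expression, and a human growth hormone polyadenylation signal. mCherry sits in the forward, sense orientation relative to the promoter and is flanked on each side by a lox2272/loxP pair, with the downstream pair in the opposite orientation to the upstream pair. This is the double-floxed arrangement of a DIO/FLEx switch, but with the starting orientation reversed ("DO"). In cells without Cre, mCherry is expressed constitutively. In cells with Cre, recombination between the incompatible lox pairs inverts the coding sequence and locks it in the antisense orientation, silencing fluorescence. According to the record, the vector is intended to label cells lacking Cre. The associated publication concerns Cre-activated and Cre-inactivated transgene expression in neurons.
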