Addgene plasmid #37119: pAAV-Ef1a-DO-mCherry-WPRE-pA
Purpose: Expresses mCherry in cells lacking Cre (Cre-Off)
Depositing lab: Bernardo Sabatini. Depositing organization: Harvard Medical School. Publication: Novel recombinant adeno-associated viruses for Cre activated and inactivated transgene expression in neurons. Saunders A, Johnson CA, Sabatini BL. Front Neural Circuits. 2012 Jul 27;6:47. doi: 10.3389/fncir.2012.00047. eCollection 2012. PubMed 22866029.
Backbone
  Vector backbone: pAAV-Ef1a-DIO-hChR2(H134R)-mCherry-WPRE-pA
  Backbone manufacturer: K. Deisseroth Lab
  Backbone size w/o insert (bp): 5613
  Total vector size (bp): 6324
  Vector type: AAV, Cre/Lox ; Cre-Off
Growth in bacteria
  Bacterial resistance: Ampicillin, 100 μg/mL
  Growth temperature: 37°C
  Growth strain: Stbl3
  Copy number: Unknown
Gene/Insert
  Gene/Insert name: mCherry
  Species: Synthetic
  Insert size (bp): 711
  Promoter: EF1a
  Cloning method: Restriction Enzyme; 5′ cloning site Asc1 (not destroyed); 3′ cloning site Nhe1 (not destroyed)
  Sequencing primers: 5′ CTTCCATTTCAGGTGTCGTG; 3′ GCAGCGTATCCACATAGCG
Resource information
  A portion of this plasmid was derived from a plasmid made by: Karl Deisseroth Lab, Stanford Univ.
Terms and licenses: Academic/Nonprofit Terms; Industry Terms: Not Available to Industry
How to cite: pAAV-Ef1a-DO-mCherry-WPRE-pA was a gift from Bernardo Sabatini (Addgene plasmid # 37119 ; http://n2t.net/addgene:37119 ; RRID:Addgene_37119)
