>Addgene plasmid #37119 | pAAV-Ef1a-DO-mCherry-WPRE-pA | addgene partial sequence | sequence record 49396 | WPRE-R 5'-CATAGCGTAAAAGGAGCAACA-3'
AAATTTTGTAATCCAGAGGTTGATTATCGATAAGCTTGATATCGAATTCATAACTTCGTATAGCATACAT
TATACGAAGTTATTCTTTGCACCATTCTAAAGAATAACAGTGATAATTTCTGGGTTAAGGCAAATAACTT
CGTATAGGATACTTTATACGAAGTTATGCTAGCGCGGCCGCTTACTTGTACAGCTCGTCCATGCCGCCGG
TGGAGTGGCGGCCCTCGGCGCGTTCGTACTGTTCCACGATGGTGTAGTCCTCGTTGTGGGAGGTGATGTC
CAACTTGATGTTGACGTTGTAGGCGCCGGGCAGCTGCACGGGCTTCTTGGCCTTGTAGGTGGTCTTGACC
TCAGCGTCGTAGTGGCCGCCGTCCTTCAGCTTCAGCCTCTGCTTGATCTCGCCCTTCAGGGCGCCGTCCT
CGGGGTACATCCGCTCGGAGGAGGCCTCCCAGCCCATGGTCTTCTTCTGCATTACGGGGCCGTCGGAGGG
GAAGTTGGTGCCGCGCAGCTTCACCTTGTAGATGAACTCGCCGTCCTGCAGGGAGGAGTCCTGGGTCACG
GTCACCACGCCGCCGTCCTCGAAGTTCATCACGCGCTCCCACTTGAAGCCCTCGGGGAAGGACAGCTTCA
AGTAGTCGGGGATGTCGGCGGGGTGCTTCACGTAGGCCTTGGAGCCGTACATGAACTGAGGGGACAGGAT
GTCCCAGGCGAAGGGCAGGGGGCCACCCTTGGTCACCTTCAGCTTGGCGGTCTGGGTGCCCTCGTA
